Addgene plasmid #75678: PAK3 gRNA (BRDN0001148041)
Purpose: 3rd generation lentiviral gRNA plasmid targeting human PAK3
Depositing lab: John Doench & David Root. Depositing organization: Broad Institute. Publication: Optimized sgRNA design to maximize activity and minimize off-target effects of CRISPR-Cas9. Doench JG, Fusi N, Sullender M, Hegde M, Vaimberg EW, Donovan KF, Smith I, Tothova Z, Wilen C, Orchard R, Virgin HW, Listgarten J, Root DE. Nat Biotechnol. 2016 Jan 18. doi: 10.1038/nbt.3437. PubMed 26780180.
Backbone
  Vector backbone: lentiGuide-Puro
  Backbone manufacturer: Zhang Lab (Addgene plasmid # 52963)
  Vector type: Mammalian Expression, Lentiviral, CRISPR
  Selectable markers: Puromycin
Growth in bacteria
  Bacterial resistance: Ampicillin, 100 μg/mL
  Growth temperature: 37°C
  Growth strain: DH5alpha
  Copy number: High Copy
Gene/Insert
  Gene/Insert name: PAK3 (alt names: PAK3; NM_001128166.1)
  gRNA/shRNA sequence: GGTCTTGGTGCGATAACTGG
  Species: H. sapiens (human)
  Entrez Gene: PAK3 (a.k.a. ARA, MRX30, MRX47, OPHN3, PAK-3, PAK3beta, bPAK, beta-PAK)
  Promoter: hU6
  Cloning method: Unknown
  Sequencing primers: 5′ U6-F; 3′ pS2-R
Terms and licenses: Academic/Nonprofit Terms; Industry Terms: Not Available to Industry
Depositor comments: The gRNA was designed to target the following Genbank reference sequence(s): NM_001128166.1,NM_001128167.1,NM_001128168.1,NM_001128172.1,NM_001128173.1,NM_002578.3. Note that this plasmid does NOT contain Cas9. It should be used in conjunction with lentiCas9-Blast (Addgene #52962) or otherwise with cell lines already expressing Cas9. Browse the full kinome gRNA library at http://www.addgene.org/pooled-library/broadgpp-human-kinome/ or visit http://www.broadinstitute.org/rnai/public/ for detailed protocols and information.
How to cite: PAK3 gRNA (BRDN0001148041) was a gift from John Doench & David Root (Addgene plasmid # 75678 ; http://n2t.net/addgene:75678 ; RRID:Addgene_75678)
