[The description below was written by a language model from this plasmid's Addgene catalogue record and pLannotate feature annotations shown in this document.]
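Description:
PAK3 gRNA (BRDN0001148041) is a third-generation lentiviral single-guide RNA plasmid built on the lentiGuide-Puro backbone and designed to target the human kinase gene PAK3 across several of its reference transcripts. It is propagated in E. coli as a high-copy plasmid through a ColE1/pUC-type origin with β-lactamase (ampicillin) selection. The backbone also carries an f1 origin, an SV40 origin and poly(A) signal, and remnants of lac and phage-promoter cloning sequences that play no part in its function.

The viral cassette begins with an RSV promoter fused to a truncated HIV-1 5' LTR, which drives Tat-independent production of genomic RNA in packaging cells. This is followed by the Ψ packaging signal with a partial gag region, the Rev response element for nuclear export, and a cPPT/CTS that aids nuclear import. It ends in a ΔU3 self-inactivating 3' LTR. Within this frame, a human U6 RNA polymerase III promoter transcribes the PAK3-specific 20-nucleotide spacer joined to the Streptococcus pyogenes Cas9 guide scaffold. A separate EF-1α core promoter with its intron A expresses puromycin N-acetyltransferase, so transduced mammalian cells can be selected with puromycin, and a WPRE downstream enhances transcript expression.

The plasmid does not encode Cas9. It is meant to be used with a separate Cas9 lentivector or in cells that already express Cas9, where the guide directs cleavage and knockout of PAK3. According to the depositor comments, it belongs to a human kinome guide collection whose guides were designed with optimized rules for on-target activity and reduced off-target effects.
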