Features (pLannotate 1.2.2; 29 found; start..end, strand, type, name):
     14..80      +  CDS            small t antigen (fragment): SV40 (simian virus 40) small t antigen
    106..317     +  promoter       EF-1α core promoter: core promoter for human elongation factor EF-1α
    318..1256    +  intron         EF-1α intron A: intron upstream of the start codon of human EF-1α
   1278..1877    +  CDS            PuroR (fragment): puromycin N-acetyltransferase; pac from Streptomyces; confers resistance to puromycin
   1893..2481    +  misc_feature   WPRE: woodchuck hepatitis virus posttranscriptional regulatory element
   2532..2551    +  misc_feature   cPPT/CTS (fragment): central polypurine tract and central termination sequence of HIV-1
   2553..2786    +  LTR            3' LTR (ΔU3): self-inactivating 3' long terminal repeat (LTR) from HIV-1
   2864..2985    +  polyA_signal   SV40 poly(A) signal: SV40 polyadenylation signal
   3025..3160    +  rep_origin     SV40 ori: SV40 origin of replication
   3181..3199    -  promoter       T7 promoter: promoter for bacteriophage T7 RNA polymerase
   3207..3362    +  CDS            lacZα (fragment): LacZα fragment of β-galactosidase; lacZ fragment
   3367..3795    +  rep_origin     f1 ori (sequence partly withheld): f1 bacteriophage origin of replication; arrow indicates direction of (+) strand synthesis
   3848..3952    +  promoter       AmpR promoter: bla
   3953..4813    +  CDS            AmpR: β-lactamase; bla; confers resistance to ampicillin, carbenicillin, and related antibiotics
   4984..5572    +  rep_origin     ori: high-copy-number ColE1/pMB1/pBR322/pUC origin of replication
   5755..5847    +  CDS            lacI (fragment): lac repressor; lacI; The lac repressor binds to the lac operator to inhibit transcription in E. coli. This inhibition can be relieved by adding lactose or isopropyl-β-D-thiogalactopyranoside (IPTG).
   5860..5881    +  protein_bind   CAP binding site: CAP binding activates transcription in the presence of cAMP. E. coli catabolite activator protein
   5896..5926    +  promoter       lac promoter: promoter for the E. coli lac operon
   5934..5950    +  protein_bind   lac operator: The lac repressor binds to the lac operator to inhibit transcription in E. coli. This inhibition can be relieved by adding lactose or isopropyl-β-D-thiogalactopyranoside (IPTG). lac repressor encoded by lacI
   5995..6013    +  promoter       T3 promoter: promoter for bacteriophage T3 RNA polymerase
   6041..6267    +  promoter       RSV promoter: Rous sarcoma virus enhancer/promoter
   6268..6448    +  LTR            5' LTR (truncated): truncated 5' long terminal repeat (LTR) from HIV-1
   6495..6620    +  misc_feature   HIV-1 Ψ: packaging signal of human immunodeficiency virus type 1
   6604..6967    +  CDS            HIV-1 gag (fragment): gag protein from human immunodeficiency virus 1; gag
   7113..7346    +  misc_feature   RRE: The Rev response element (RRE) of HIV-1 allows for Rev-dependent mRNA export from the nucleus to the cytoplasm.
   7723..7749    +  CDS            Rev (fragment): human immunodeficiency virus 1 (HIV-1) Rev protein; rev; enhances nuclear export of unspliced and incompletely spliced viral mRNAs
   7753..7993    +  promoter       U6 promoter: RNA polymerase III promoter for human U6 snRNA
   8023..8098    +  misc_RNA       gRNA scaffold: guide RNA scaffold for the Streptococcus pyogenes CRISPR/Cas9 system
   8154..8271    +  misc_feature   cPPT/CTS: central polypurine tract and central termination sequence of HIV-1
>Addgene plasmid #75678 | PAK3 gRNA (BRDN0001148041) | addgene full sequence | sequence record 184350 | Addgene Assembled Sequence
CCCGGGTGCAAAGATGGATAAAGTTTTAAACAGAGAGGAATCTTTGCAGCTAATGGACCTTCTAGGTCTT
GAAAGGAGTGGGAATTGGCTCCGGTGCCCGTCAGTGGGCAGAGCGCACATCGCCCACAGTCCCCGAGAAG
TTGGGGGGAGGGGTCGGCAATTGATCCGGTGCCTAGAGAAGGTGGCGCGGGGTAAACTGGGAAAGTGATG
TCGTGTACTGGCTCCGCCTTTTTCCCGAGGGTGGGGGAGAACCGTATATAAGTGCAGTAGTCGCCGTGAA
CGTTCTTTTTCGCAACGGGTTTGCCGCCAGAACACAGGTAAGTGCCGTGTGTGGTTCCCGCGGGCCTGGC
CTCTTTACGGGTTATGGCCCTTGCGTGCCTTGAATTACTTCCACCTGGCTGCAGTACGTGATTCTTGATC
CCGAGCTTCGGGTTGGAAGTGGGTGGGAGAGTTCGAGGCCTTGCGCTTAAGGAGCCCCTTCGCCTCGTGC
TTGAGTTGAGGCCTGGCCTGGGCGCTGGGGCCGCCGCGTGCGAATCTGGTGGCACCTTCGCGCCTGTCTC
GCTGCTTTCGATAAGTCTCTAGCCATTTAAAATTTTTGATGACCTGCTGCGACGCTTTTTTTCTGGCAAG
ATAGTCTTGTAAATGCGGGCCAAGATCTGCACACTGGTATTTCGGTTTTTGGGGCCGCGGGCGGCGACGG
GGCCCGTGCGTCCCAGCGCACATGTTCGGCGAGGCGGGGCCTGCGAGCGCGGCCACCGAGAATCGGACGG
GGGTAGTCTCAAGCTGGCCGGCCTGCTCTGGTGCCTGGCCTCGCGCCGCCGTGTATCGCCCCGCCCTGGG
CGGCAAGGCTGGCCCGGTCGGCACCAGTTGCGTGAGCGGAAAGATGGCCGCTTCCCGGCCCTGCTGCAGG
GAGCTCAAAATGGAGGACGCGGCGCTCGGGAGAGCGGGCGGGTGAGTCACCCACACAAAGGAAAAGGGCC
TTTCCGTCCTCAGCCGTCGCTTCATGTGACTCCACGGAGTACCGGGCGCCGTCCAGGCACCTCGATTAGT
TCTCGAGCTTTTGGAGTACGTCGTCTTTAGGTTGGGGGGAGGGGTTTTATGCGATGGAGTTTCCCCACAC
TGAGTGGGTGGAGACTGAAGTTAGGCCAGCTTGGCACTTGATGTAATTCTCCTTGGAATTTGCCCTTTTT
GAGTTTGGATCTTGGTTCATTCTCAAGCCTCAGACAGTGGTTCAAAGTTTTTTTCTTCCATTTCAGGTGT
CGTGACGTACGGCCACCATGACCGAGTACAAGCCCACGGTGCGCCTCGCCACCCGCGACGACGTCCCCAG
GGCCGTACGCACCCTCGCCGCCGCGTTCGCCGACTACCCCGCCACGCGCCACACCGTCGATCCGGACCGC
CACATCGAGCGGGTCACCGAGCTGCAAGAACTCTTCCTCACGCGCGTCGGGCTCGACATCGGCAAGGTGT
GGGTCGCGGACGACGGCGCCGCCGTGGCGGTCTGGACCACGCCGGAGAGCGTCGAAGCGGGGGCGGTGTT
CGCCGAGATCGGCCCGCGCATGGCCGAGTTGAGCGGTTCCCGGCTGGCCGCGCAGCAACAGATGGAAGGC
CTCCTGGCGCCGCACCGGCCCAAGGAGCCCGCGTGGTTCCTGGCCACCGTCGGAGTCTCGCCCGACCACC
AGGGCAAGGGTCTGGGCAGCGCCGTCGTGCTCCCCGGAGTGGAGGCGGCCGAGCGCGCCGGGGTGCCCGC
CTTCCTGGAGACCTCCGCGCCCCGCAACCTCCCCTTCTACGAGCGGCTCGGCTTCACCGTCACCGCCGAC
GTCGAGGTGCCCGAAGGACCGCGCACCTGGTGCATGACCCGCAAGCCCGGTGCCTGAACGCGTTAAGTCG
ACAATCAACCTCTGGATTACAAAATTTGTGAAAGATTGACTGGTATTCTTAACTATGTTGCTCCTTTTAC
GCTATGTGGATACGCTGCTTTAATGCCTTTGTATCATGCTATTGCTTCCCGTATGGCTTTCATTTTCTCC
TCCTTGTATAAATCCTGGTTGCTGTCTCTTTATGAGGAGTTGTGGCCCGTTGTCAGGCAACGTGGCGTGG
TGTGCACTGTGTTTGCTGACGCAACCCCCACTGGTTGGGGCATTGCCACCACCTGTCAGCTCCTTTCCGG
GACTTTCGCTTTCCCCCTCCCTATTGCCACGGCGGAACTCATCGCCGCCTGCCTTGCCCGCTGCTGGACA
GGGGCTCGGCTGTTGGGCACTGACAATTCCGTGGTGTTGTCGGGGAAATCATCGTCCTTTCCTTGGCTGC
TCGCCTGTGTTGCCACCTGGATTCTGCGCGGGACGTCCTTCTGCTACGTCCCTTCGGCCCTCAATCCAGC
GGACCTTCCTTCCCGCGGCCTGCTGCCGGCTCTGCGGCCTCTTCCGCGTCTTCGCCTTCGCCCTCAGACG
AGTCGGATCTCCCTTTGGGCCGCCTCCCCGCGTCGACTTTAAGACCAATGACTTACAAGGCAGCTGTAGA
TCTTAGCCACTTTTTAAAAGAAAAGGGGGGACTGGAAGGGCTAATTCACTCCCAACGAAGACAAGATCTG
CTTTTTGCTTGTACTGGGTCTCTCTGGTTAGACCAGATCTGAGCCTGGGAGCTCTCTGGCTAACTAGGGA
ACCCACTGCTTAAGCCTCAATAAAGCTTGCCTTGAGTGCTTCAAGTAGTGTGTGCCCGTCTGTTGTGTGA
CTCTGGTAACTAGAGATCCCTCAGACCCTTTTAGTCAGTGTGGAAAATCTCTAGCAGTACGTATAGTAGT
TCATGTCATCTTATTATTCAGTATTTATAACTTGCAAAGAAATGAATATCAGAGAGTGAGAGGAACTTGT
TTATTGCAGCTTATAATGGTTACAAATAAAGCAATAGCATCACAAATTTCACAAATAAAGCATTTTTTTC
ACTGCATTCTAGTTGTGGTTTGTCCAAACTCATCAATGTATCTTATCATGTCTGGCTCTAGCTATCCCGC
CCCTAACTCCGCCCATCCCGCCCCTAACTCCGCCCAGTTCCGCCCATTCTCCGCCCCATGGCTGACTAAT
TTTTTTTATTTATGCAGAGGCCGAGGCCGCCTCGGCCTCTGAGCTATTCCAGAAGTAGTGAGGAGGCTTT
TTTGGAGGCCTAGGGACGTACCCAATTCGCCCTATAGTGAGTCGTATTACGCGCGCTCACTGGCCGTCGT
TTTACAACGTCGTGACTGGGAAAACCCTGGCGTTACCCAACTTAATCGCCTTGCAGCACATCCCCCTTTC
GCCAGCTGGCGTAATAGCGAAGAGGCCCGCACCGATCGCCCTTCCCAACAGTTGCGCAGCCTGAATGGCG
AATGGG
[124 nt withheld, positions 3367-3490]
C
[91 nt withheld, positions 3492-3582]
A
[49 nt withheld, positions 3584-3632]
CCTTTGACGTTGGAGTCCACGTTCTTT
[37 nt withheld, positions 3660-3696]
ACCCTATCTCGGTCTATTCTTTTGATTTATAAGGGATTTTGCCGATTTCGGCCTATTGGTTAAAAAATGA
GCTGATTTAACAAAAATTTAACGCGAATTTTAACAAAATATTAACGCTTACAATTTAGGTGGCACTTTTC
GGGGAAATGTGCGCGGAACCCCTATTTGTTTATTTTTCTAAATACATTCAAATATGTATCCGCTCATGAG
ACAATAACCCTGATAAATGCTTCAATAATATTGAAAAAGGAAGAGTATGAGTATTCAACATTTCCGTGTC
GCCCTTATTCCCTTTTTTGCGGCATTTTGCCTTCCTGTTTTTGCTCACCCAGAAACGCTGGTGAAAGTAA
AAGATGCTGAAGATCAGTTGGGTGCACGAGTGGGTTACATCGAACTGGATCTCAACAGCGGTAAGATCCT
TGAGAGTTTTCGCCCCGAAGAACGTTTTCCAATGATGAGCACTTTTAAAGTTCTGCTATGTGGCGCGGTA
TTATCCCGTATTGACGCCGGGCAAGAGCAACTCGGTCGCCGCATACACTATTCTCAGAATGACTTGGTTG
AGTACTCACCAGTCACAGAAAAGCATCTTACGGATGGCATGACAGTAAGAGAATTATGCAGTGCTGCCAT
AACCATGAGTGATAACACTGCGGCCAACTTACTTCTGACAACGATCGGAGGACCGAAGGAGCTAACCGCT
TTTTTGCACAACATGGGGGATCATGTAACTCGCCTTGATCGTTGGGAACCGGAGCTGAATGAAGCCATAC
CAAACGACGAGCGTGACACCACGATGCCTGTAGCAATGGCAACAACGTTGCGCAAACTATTAACTGGCGA
ACTACTTACTCTAGCTTCCCGGCAACAATTAATAGACTGGATGGAGGCGGATAAAGTTGCAGGACCACTT
CTGCGCTCGGCCCTTCCGGCTGGCTGGTTTATTGCTGATAAATCTGGAGCCGGTGAGCGTGGGTCTCGCG
GTATCATTGCAGCACTGGGGCCAGATGGTAAGCCCTCCCGTATCGTAGTTATCTACACGACGGGGAGTCA
GGCAACTATGGATGAACGAAATAGACAGATCGCTGAGATAGGTGCCTCACTGATTAAGCATTGGTAACTG
TCAGACCAAGTTTACTCATATATACTTTAGATTGATTTAAAACTTCATTTTTAATTTAAAAGGATCTAGG
TGAAGATCCTTTTTGATAATCTCATGACCAAAATCCCTTAACGTGAGTTTTCGTTCCACTGAGCGTCAGA
CCCCGTAGAAAAGATCAAAGGATCTTCTTGAGATCCTTTTTTTCTGCGCGTAATCTGCTGCTTGCAAACA
AAAAAACCACCGCTACCAGCGGTGGTTTGTTTGCCGGATCAAGAGCTACCAACTCTTTTTCCGAAGGTAA
CTGGCTTCAGCAGAGCGCAGATACCAAATACTGTTCTTCTAGTGTAGCCGTAGTTAGGCCACCACTTCAA
GAACTCTGTAGCACCGCCTACATACCTCGCTCTGCTAATCCTGTTACCAGTGGCTGCTGCCAGTGGCGAT
AAGTCGTGTCTTACCGGGTTGGACTCAAGACGATAGTTACCGGATAAGGCGCAGCGGTCGGGCTGAACGG
GGGGTTCGTGCACACAGCCCAGCTTGGAGCGAACGACCTACACCGAACTGAGATACCTACAGCGTGAGCT
ATGAGAAAGCGCCACGCTTCCCGAAGGGAGAAAGGCGGACAGGTATCCGGTAAGCGGCAGGGTCGGAACA
GGAGAGCGCACGAGGGAGCTTCCAGGGGGAAACGCCTGGTATCTTTATAGTCCTGTCGGGTTTCGCCACC
TCTGACTTGAGCGTCGATTTTTGTGATGCTCGTCAGGGGGGCGGAGCCTATGGAAAAACGCCAGCAACGC
GGCCTTTTTACGGTTCCTGGCCTTTTGCTGGCCTTTTGCTCACATGTTCTTTCCTGCGTTATCCCCTGAT
TCTGTGGATAACCGTATTACCGCCTTTGAGTGAGCTGATACCGCTCGCCGCAGCCGAACGACCGAGCGCA
GCGAGTCAGTGAGCGAGGAAGCGGAAGAGCGCCCAATACGCAAACCGCCTCTCCCCGCGCGTTGGCCGAT
TCATTAATGCAGCTGGCACGACAGGTTTCCCGACTGGAAAGCGGGCAGTGAGCGCAACGCAATTAATGTG
AGTTAGCTCACTCATTAGGCACCCCAGGCTTTACACTTTATGCTTCCGGCTCGTATGTTGTGTGGAATTG
TGAGCGGATAACAATTTCACACAGGAAACAGCTATGACCATGATTACGCCAAGCGCGCAATTAACCCTCA
CTAAAGGGAACAAAAGCTGGAGCTGCAAGCTTAATGTAGTCTTATGCAATACTCTTGTAGTCTTGCAACA
TGGTAACGATGAGTTAGCAACATGCCTTACAAGGAGAGAAAAAGCACCGTGCATGCCGATTGGTGGAAGT
AAGGTGGTACGATCGTGCCTTATTAGGAAGGCAACAGACGGGTCTGACATGGATTGGACGAACCACTGAA
TTGCCGCATTGCAGAGATATTGTATTTAAGTGCCTAGCTCGATACATAAACGGGTCTCTCTGGTTAGACC
AGATCTGAGCCTGGGAGCTCTCTGGCTAACTAGGGAACCCACTGCTTAAGCCTCAATAAAGCTTGCCTTG
AGTGCTTCAAGTAGTGTGTGCCCGTCTGTTGTGTGACTCTGGTAACTAGAGATCCCTCAGACCCTTTTAG
TCAGTGTGGAAAATCTCTAGCAGTGGCGCCCGAACAGGGACTTGAAAGCGAAAGGGAAACCAGAGGAGCT
CTCTCGACGCAGGACTCGGCTTGCTGAAGCGCGCACGGCAAGAGGCGAGGGGCGGCGACTGGTGAGTACG
CCAAAAATTTTGACTAGCGGAGGCTAGAAGGAGAGAGATGGGTGCGAGAGCGTCAGTATTAAGCGGGGGA
GAATTAGATCGCGATGGGAAAAAATTCGGTTAAGGCCAGGGGGAAAGAAAAAATATAAATTAAAACATAT
AGTATGGGCAAGCAGGGAGCTAGAACGATTCGCAGTTAATCCTGGCCTGTTAGAAACATCAGAAGGCTGT
AGACAAATACTGGGACAGCTACAACCATCCCTTCAGACAGGATCAGAAGAACTTAGATCATTATATAATA
CAGTAGCAACCCTCTATTGTGTGCATCAAAGGATAGAGATAAAAGACACCAAGGAAGCTTTAGACAAGAT
AGAGGAAGAGCAAAACAAAAGTAAGACCACCGCACAGCAAGCGGCCGCTGATCTTCAGACCTGGAGGAGG
AGATATGAGGGACAATTGGAGAAGTGAATTATATAAATATAAAGTAGTAAAAATTGAACCATTAGGAGTA
GCACCCACCAAGGCAAAGAGAAGAGTGGTGCAGAGAGAAAAAAGAGCAGTGGGAATAGGAGCTTTGTTCC
TTGGGTTCTTGGGAGCAGCAGGAAGCACTATGGGCGCAGCGTCAATGACGCTGACGGTACAGGCCAGACA
ATTATTGTCTGGTATAGTGCAGCAGCAGAACAATTTGCTGAGGGCTATTGAGGCGCAACAGCATCTGTTG
CAACTCACAGTCTGGGGCATCAAGCAGCTCCAGGCAAGAATCCTGGCTGTGGAAAGATACCTAAAGGATC
AACAGCTCCTGGGGATTTGGGGTTGCTCTGGAAAACTCATTTGCACCACTGCTGTGCCTTGGAATGCTAG
TTGGAGTAATAAATCTCTGGAACAGATTTGGAATCACACGACCTGGATGGAGTGGGACAGAGAAATTAAC
AATTACACAAGCTTAATACACTCCTTAATTGAAGAATCGCAAAACCAGCAAGAAAAGAATGAACAAGAAT
TATTGGAATTAGATAAATGGGCAAGTTTGTGGAATTGGTTTAACATAACAAATTGGCTGTGGTATATAAA
ATTATTCATAATGATAGTAGGAGGCTTGGTAGGTTTAAGAATAGTTTTTGCTGTACTTTCTATAGTGAAT
AGAGTTAGGCAGGGATATTCACCATTATCGTTTCAGACCCACCTCCCAACCCCGAGGGGACCCAGAGAGG
GCCTATTTCCCATGATTCCTTCATATTTGCATATACGATACAAGGCTGTTAGAGAGATAATTAGAATTAA
TTTGACTGTAAACACAAAGATATTAGTACAAAATACGTGACGTAGAAAGTAATAATTTCTTGGGTAGTTT
GCAGTTTTAAAATTATGTTTTAAAATGGACTATCATATGCTTACCGTAACTTGAAAGTATTTCGATTTCT
TGGCTTTATATATCTTGTGGAAAGGACGAAACACCGGGTCTTGGTGCGATAACTGGGTTTTAGAGCTAGA
AATAGCAAGTTAAAATAAGGCTAGTCCGTTATCAACTTGAAAAAGTGGCACCGAGTCGGTGCTTTTTTAA
GCTTGGCGTAACTAGATCTTGAGACAAATGGCAGTATTCATCCACAATTTTAAAAGAAAAGGGGGGATTG
GGGGGTACAGTGCAGGGGAAAGAATAGTAGACATAATAGCAACAGACATACAAACTAAAGAATTACAAAA
ACAAATTACAAAAATTCAAAATTTTCGGGTTTATTACAGGGACAGCAGAGATCCACTTTGGCGCCGGCTC
GAGGGGG
