>Addgene plasmid #75678 | PAK3 gRNA (BRDN0001148041) | depositor partial sequence | sequence record 143138 | Target Sequence
GGTCTTGGTGCGATAACTGG
