>Addgene plasmid #75678 | PAK3 gRNA (BRDN0001148041) | addgene partial sequence | sequence record 184349 | hU6-F
CGTGACGTAGAAAGTAATAATTTCTTGGGTAGTTTGCAGTTTTAAAATTATGTTTTAAAATGGACTATCA
TATGCTTACCGTAACTTGAAAGTATTTCGATTTCTTGGCTTTATATATCTTGTGGAAAGGACGAAACACC
GGGTCTTGGTGCGATAACTGGGTTTTAGAGCTAGAAATAGCAAGTTAAAATAAGGCTAGTCCGTTATCAA
CTTGAAAAAGTGGCACCGAGTCGGTGCTTTTTTAAGCTTGGCGTAACTAGATCTTGAGACAAATGGCAGT
ATTCATCCACAATTTTAAAAGAAAAGGGGGGATTGGGGGGTACAGTGCAGGGGAAAGAATAGTAGACATA
ATAGCAACAGACATACAAACTAAAGAATTACAAAAACAAATTACAAAAATTCAAAATTTTCGGGTTTATT
ACAGGGACAGCAGAGATCCACTTTGGCGCCGGCTCGAGGGGGCCCGGGTGCAAAGATGGATAAAGTTTTA
AACAGAGAGGAATCTTTGCAGCTAATGGACCTTCTAGGTCTTGAAAGGAGTGGGAATTGGCTCCGGTGCC
CGTCAGTGGG
